Addgene plasmid #180615: pCA528 KATNA1 MIT residues 1-79, V55D
Purpose: Bacterial expression for KATNA1 MIT domains, residues 1-79. Has V55D mutation. Has N-terminal HIS-SUMO tag. Internal ID: WISP20-23.
Depositing lab: Wesley Sundquist. Depositing organization: University of Utah. Publication: Comprehensive analysis of the human ESCRT-III-MIT domain interactome reveals new cofactors for cytokinetic abscission. Wenzel DM, Mackay DR, Skalicky JJ, Paine EL, Miller MS, Ullman KS, Sundquist WI. Elife. 2022 Sep 15;11:e77779. doi: 10.7554/eLife.77779. PubMed 36107470.
Backbone
  Vector backbone: pCA528
  Vector type: Bacterial Expression
Growth in bacteria
  Bacterial resistance: Kanamycin, 50 μg/mL
  Growth temperature: 37°C
  Growth strain: DH5alpha
  Copy number: Unknown
Gene/Insert
  Gene/Insert name: KATNA1
  Species: H. sapiens (human)
  Mutation: Residues 1-79, V55D mutation
  Entrez Gene: KATNA1
  Promoter: T7
  Tag / fusion protein: HIS-SUMO (N terminal on backbone)
  Cloning method: Unknown
  Sequencing primers: 5′ T7 for; 3′ T7 term
Terms and licenses: Academic/Nonprofit Terms; Industry Terms: Not Available to Industry
Depositor comments: Read the preprint on bioRxiv: https://www.biorxiv.org/content/10.1101/2022.02.09.477148v1
How to cite: pCA528 KATNA1 MIT residues 1-79, V55D was a gift from Wesley Sundquist (Addgene plasmid # 180615 ; http://n2t.net/addgene:180615 ; RRID:Addgene_180615)
