[The description below was written by a language model from this plasmid's Addgene catalogue record and pLannotate feature annotations shown in this document.]
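Description:
pCA528 KATNA1 MIT residues 1-79, V55D is a 5.8 kb bacterial expression plasmid built on the pCA528 backbone, a pET-style T7 vector. It is propagated in E. coli through a ColE1/pMB1-type origin accompanied by the bom and rop elements, with rop acting to keep copy number down (the catalogue lists copy number as unknown). Selection is by kanamycin, conferred by an aminoglycoside phosphotransferase gene. An f1 phage origin is also present. The annotated tetracycline-resistance fragments and the partial AmpR promoter appear to be non-functional backbone remnants.

The expression cassette places a T7 promoter directly upstream of a lac operator and the strong T7 gene 10 ribosome binding site. The plasmid also carries lacI with its own promoter. Transcription therefore depends on a host supplying T7 RNA polymerase, is repressed by the lac repressor, and is induced with IPTG. A T7 terminator closes the unit. The open reading frame encodes an N-terminal His-SUMO tag (yeast SMT3-derived) fused to residues 1-79 of human KATNA1, the catalytic subunit of the microtubule-severing enzyme katanin. This region corresponds to its MIT domain and carries a V55D substitution. The His tag supports affinity purification, while SUMO is a cleavable ubiquitin-like tag.

The feature table does not annotate the N-terminal His tag separately. It does flag a short His-tag fragment and a T7 gene 10B-derived fragment downstream of the insert, and these are probably untranslated vector sequence, although the record does not confirm this. The plasmid is intended for producing recombinant mutant MIT domain and was deposited with a study of the human ESCRT-III–MIT domain interactome. The record does not state what effect V55D has.
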