Features (pLannotate 1.2.2; 20 found; start..end, strand, type, name):
     12..440     +  rep_origin     f1 ori (sequence partly withheld): f1 bacteriophage origin of replication; arrow indicates direction of (+) strand synthesis
    493..550     +  promoter       AmpR promoter (fragment): bla
    559..1374    -  CDS            KanR: aminoglycoside phosphotransferase; aph(3')-Ia; confers resistance to kanamycin in bacteria or G418 (Geneticin®) in eukaryotes
   1496..2084    +  rep_origin     ori: high-copy-number ColE1/pMB1/pBR322/pUC origin of replication
   2270..2409    -  misc_feature   bom: basis of mobility region from pBR322
   2511..2702    -  CDS            rop: Rop protein, which maintains plasmids at low copy number; rop
   2719..3099    +  CDS            YPB1_ECOLX: Protein predicted: Swiss-Prot protein existence level 4. From Escherichia coli.
   3171..3462    -  CDS            TcR (fragment): tetracycline efflux protein; tet; confers resistance to tetracycline
   3477..3498    -  protein_bind   CAP binding site: CAP binding activates transcription in the presence of cAMP. E. coli catabolite activator protein
   3511..4593    -  CDS            lacI: lac repressor; lacI; The lac repressor binds to the lac operator to inhibit transcription in E. coli. This inhibition can be relieved by adding lactose or isopropyl-β-D-thiogalactopyranoside (IPTG).
   4594..4671    -  promoter       lacI promoter: lacI
   4679..4958    -  CDS            TcR (fragment): tetracycline efflux protein; tet; confers resistance to tetracycline
   4980..4998    +  promoter       T7 promoter: promoter for bacteriophage T7 RNA polymerase
   4999..5023    +  protein_bind   lac operator: The lac repressor binds to the lac operator to inhibit transcription in E. coli. This inhibition can be relieved by adding lactose or isopropyl-β-D-thiogalactopyranoside (IPTG). lac repressor encoded by lacI
   5038..5060    +  RBS            RBS: efficient ribosome binding site from bacteriophage T7 gene 10 (Olins and Rangwala, 1989)
   5095..5384    +  CDS            SUMO (fragment): cleavable ubiquitin-like protein tag; S. cerevisiae SMT3 (truncated)
   5386..5622    +  CDS            KATNA1 (fragment): KTNA1_HUMAN - Experimental evidence at protein level: Swiss-Prot protein existence level 1. Catalytic subunit of a complex which severs microtubules in an ATP-dependent manner. Microtubule severing may promote rapid reorganization of cellular microtubule arrays and the release of microtubules from the centrosome following nucleation. Microtubule release from the mitotic spindle poles may allow depolymerization of the microtubule end proximal to the spindle pole, leading to poleward microtubule flux and poleward motion of chromosome. Microtubule release within the cell body of neurons may be re
   5672..5689    +  CDS            9xHis (fragment): 9xHis affinity tag
   5699..5748    +  CDS            SET1 (fragment): solubility-enhancement tag derived from T7 phage gene 10B
   5756..5803    +  terminator     T7 terminator: transcription terminator for bacteriophage T7 RNA polymerase
>Addgene plasmid #180615 | pCA528 KATNA1 MIT residues 1-79, V55D | addgene full sequence | sequence record 358616 | Addgene NGS Result
TGGCGAATGGG
[124 nt withheld, positions 12-135]
C
[91 nt withheld, positions 137-227]
A
[49 nt withheld, positions 229-277]
CCTTTGACGTTGGAGTCCACGTTCTTT
[37 nt withheld, positions 305-341]
ACCCTATCTCGGTCTATTCTTTTGATTTATAAGGGATTTTGCCGATTTCGGCCTATTGGTTAAAAAATGA
GCTGATTTAACAAAAATTTAACGCGAATTTTAACAAAATATTAACGCTTACAATTTAGGTGGCACTTTTC
GGGGAAATGTGCGCGGAACCCCTATTTGTTTATTTTTCTAAATACATTCAAATATGTATCCGCTCATGAA
TTAATTCTTAGAAAAACTCATCGAGCATCAAATGAAACTGCAATTTATTCATATCAGGATTATCAATACC
ATATTTTTGAAAAAGCCGTTTCTGTAATGAAGGAGAAAACTCACCGAGGCAGTTCCATAGGATGGCAAGA
TCCTGGTATCGGTCTGCGATTCCGACTCGTCCAACATCAATACAACCTATTAATTTTCCCTCGTCAAAAA
TAAGGTTATCAAGTGAGAAATCACCATGAGTGACGACTGAATCCGGTGAGAATGGCAAAAGTTTATGCAT
TTCTTTCCAGACTTGTTCAACAGGCCAGCCATTACGCTCGTCATCAAAATCACTCGCATCAACCAAACCG
TTATTCATTCGTGATTGCGCCTGAGCGAGACGAAATACGCGATCGCTGTTAAAAGGACAATTACAAACAG
GAATCGAATGCAACCGGCGCAGGAACACTGCCAGCGCATCAACAATATTTTCACCTGAATCAGGATATTC
TTCTAATACCTTGAATGCTGTTTTCCCGGGGATCGCAGTGGTGAGTAACCATGCATCATCAGGAGTACGG
ATAAAATGCTTGATGGTCGGAAGAGGCATAAATTCCGTCAGCCAGTTTAGTCTGACCATCTCATCTGTAA
CATCATTGGCAACGCTACCTTTGCCATGTTTCAGAAACAACTCTGGCGCATCGGGCTTCCCATACAATCG
ATAGATTGTCGCACCTGATTGCCCGACATTATCGCGAGCCCATTTATACCCATATAAATCAGCATCCATG
TTGGAATTTAATCGCGGCCTAGAGCAAGACGTTTCCCGTTGAATATGGCTCATAACACCCCTTGTATTAC
TGTTTATGTAAGCAGACAGTTTTATTGTTCATGACCAAAATCCCTTAACGTGAGTTTTCGTTCCACTGAG
CGTCAGACCCCGTAGAAAAGATCAAAGGATCTTCTTGAGATCCTTTTTTTCTGCGCGTAATCTGCTGCTT
GCAAACAAAAAAACCACCGCTACCAGCGGTGGTTTGTTTGCCGGATCAAGAGCTACCAACTCTTTTTCCG
AAGGTAACTGGCTTCAGCAGAGCGCAGATACCAAATACTGTCCTTCTAGTGTAGCCGTAGTTAGGCCACC
ACTTCAAGAACTCTGTAGCACCGCCTACATACCTCGCTCTGCTAATCCTGTTACCAGTGGCTGCTGCCAG
TGGCGATAAGTCGTGTCTTACCGGGTTGGACTCAAGACGATAGTTACCGGATAAGGCGCAGCGGTCGGGC
TGAACGGGGGGTTCGTGCACACAGCCCAGCTTGGAGCGAACGACCTACACCGAACTGAGATACCTACAGC
GTGAGCTATGAGAAAGCGCCACGCTTCCCGAAGGGAGAAAGGCGGACAGGTATCCGGTAAGCGGCAGGGT
CGGAACAGGAGAGCGCACGAGGGAGCTTCCAGGGGGAAACGCCTGGTATCTTTATAGTCCTGTCGGGTTT
CGCCACCTCTGACTTGAGCGTCGATTTTTGTGATGCTCGTCAGGGGGGCGGAGCCTATGGAAAAACGCCA
GCAACGCGGCCTTTTTACGGTTCCTGGCCTTTTGCTGGCCTTTTGCTCACATGTTCTTTCCTGCGTTATC
CCCTGATTCTGTGGATAACCGTATTACCGCCTTTGAGTGAGCTGATACCGCTCGCCGCAGCCGAACGACC
GAGCGCAGCGAGTCAGTGAGCGAGGAAGCGGAAGAGCGCCTGATGCGGTATTTTCTCCTTACGCATCTGT
GCGGTATTTCACACCGCAATGGTGCACTCTCAGTACAATCTGCTCTGATGCCGCATAGTTAAGCCAGTAT
ACACTCCGCTATCGCTACGTGACTGGGTCATGGCTGCGCCCCGACACCCGCCAACACCCGCTGACGCGCC
CTGACGGGCTTGTCTGCTCCCGGCATCCGCTTACAGACAAGCTGTGACCGTCTCCGGGAGCTGCATGTGT
CAGAGGTTTTCACCGTCATCACCGAAACGCGCGAGGCAGCTGCGGTAAAGCTCATCAGCGTGGTCGTGAA
GCGATTCACAGATGTCTGCCTGTTCATCCGCGTCCAGCTCGTTGAGTTTCTCCAGAAGCGTTAATGTCTG
GCTTCTGATAAAGCGGGCCATGTTAAGGGCGGTTTTTTCCTGTTTGGTCACTGATGCCTCCGTGTAAGGG
GGATTTCTGTTCATGGGGGTAATGATACCGATGAAACGAGAGAGGATGCTCACGATACGGGTTACTGATG
ATGAACATGCCCGGTTACTGGAACGTTGTGAGGGTAAACAACTGGCGGTATGGATGCGGCGGGACCAGAG
AAAAATCACTCAGGGTCAATGCCAGCGCTTCGTTAATACAGATGTAGGTGTTCCACAGGGTAGCCAGCAG
CATCCTGCGATGCAGATCCGGAACATAATGGTGCAGGGCGCTGACTTCCGCGTTTCCAGACTTTACGAAA
CACGGAAACCGAAGACCATTCATGTTGTTGCTCAGGTCGCAGACGTTTTGCAGCAGCAGTCGCTTCACGT
TCGCTCGCGTATCGGTGATTCATTCTGCTAACCAGTAAGGCAACCCCGCCAGCCTAGCCGGGTCCTCAAC
GACAGGAGCACGATCATGCGCACCCGTGGGGCCGCCATGCCGGCGATAATGGCCTGCTTCTCGCCGAAAC
GTTTGGTGGCGGGACCAGTGACGAAGGCTTGAGCGAGGGCGTGCAAGATTCCGAATACCGCAAGCGACAG
GCCGATCATCGTCGCGCTCCAGCGAAAGCGGTCCTCGCCGAAAATGACCCAGAGCGCTGCCGGCACCTGT
CCTACGAGTTGCATGATAAAGAAGACAGTCATAAGTGCGGCGACGATAGTCATGCCCCGCGCCCACCGGA
AGGAGCTGACTGGGTTGAAGGCTCTCAAGGGCATCGGTCGAGATCCCGGTGCCTAATGAGTGAGCTAACT
TACATTAATTGCGTTGCGCTCACTGCCCGCTTTCCAGTCGGGAAACCTGTCGTGCCAGCTGCATTAATGA
ATCGGCCAACGCGCGGGGAGAGGCGGTTTGCGTATTGGGCGCCAGGGTGGTTTTTCTTTTCACCAGTGAG
ACGGGCAACAGCTGATTGCCCTTCACCGCCTGGCCCTGAGAGAGTTGCAGCAAGCTGTCCACGCTGGTTT
GCCCCAGCAGGCGAAAATCCTGTTTGATGGTGGTTAACGGCGGGATATAACATGAGCTGTCTTCGGTATC
GTCGTATCCCACTACCGAGATATCCGCACCAACGCGCAGCCCGGACTCGGTAATGGCGCGCATTGCGCCC
AGCGCCATCTGATCGTTGGCAACCAGCATCGCAGTGGGAACGATGCCCTCATTCAGCATTTGCATGGTTT
GTTGAAAACCGGACATGGCACTCCAGTCGCCTTCCCGTTCCGCTATCGGCTGAATTTGATTGCGAGTGAG
ATATTTATGCCAGCCAGCCAGACGCAGACGCGCCGAGACAGAACTTAATGGGCCCGCTAACAGCGCGATT
TGCTGGTGACCCAATGCGACCAGATGCTCCACGCCCAGTCGCGTACCGTCTTCATGGGAGAAAATAATAC
TGTTGATGGGTGTCTGGTCAGAGACATCAAGAAATAACGCCGGAACATTAGTGCAGGCAGCTTCCACAGC
AATGGCATCCTGGTCATCCAGCGGATAGTTAATGATCAGCCCACTGACGCGTTGCGCGAGAAGATTGTGC
ACCGCCGCTTTACAGGCTTCGACGCCGCTTCGTTCTACCATCGACACCACCACGCTGGCACCCAGTTGAT
CGGCGCGAGATTTAATCGCCGCGACAATTTGCGACGGCGCGTGCAGGGCCAGACTGGAGGTGGCAACGCC
AATCAGCAACGACTGTTTGCCCGCCAGTTGTTGTGCCACGCGGTTGGGAATGTAATTCAGCTCCGCCATC
GCCGCTTCCACTTTTTCCCGCGTTTTCGCAGAAACGTGGCTGGCCTGGTTCACCACGCGGGAAACGGTCT
GATAAGAGACACCGGCATACTCTGCGACATCGTATAACGTTACTGGTTTCACATTCACCACCCTGAATTG
ACTCTCTTCCGGGCGCTATCATGCCATACCGCGAAAGGTTTTGCGCCATTCGATGGTGTCCGGGATCTCG
ACGCTCTCCCTTATGCGACTCCTGCATTAGGAAGCAGCCCAGTAGTAGGTTGAGGCCGTTGAGCACCGCC
GCCGCAAGGAATGGTGCATGCAAGGAGATGGCGCCCAACAGTCCCCCGGCCACGGGGCCTGCCACCATAC
CCACGCCGAAACAAGCGCTCATGAGCCCGAAGTGGCGAGCCCGATCTTCCCCATCGGTGATGTCGGCGAT
ATAGGCGCCAGCAACCGCACCTGTGGCGCCGGTGATGCCGGCCACGATGCGTCCGGCGTAGAGGATCGAG
ATCTCGATCCCGCGAAATTAATACGACTCACTATAGGGGAATTGTGAGCGGATAACAATTCCCCTCTAGA
AATAATTTTGTTTAACTTTAAGAAGGAGATATACATATGGGTCATCACCATCATCACCATGGTTCGGACT
CAGAAGTCAATCAAGAAGCTAAGCCAGAGGTCAAGCCAGAAGTCAAGCCTGAGACTCACATCAATTTAAA
GGTGTCCGATGGATCTTCAGAGATCTTCTTCAAGATCAAAAAGACCACTCCTTTAAGAAGGCTGATGGAA
GCGTTCGCTAAAAGACAGGGTAAGGAAATGGACTCCTTAAGATTCTTGTACGACGGTATTAGAATTCAAG
CTGATCAGACCCCTGAAGATTTGGACATGGAGGATAACGATATTATTGAGGCTCACAGAGAACAGATTGG
TGGGATGAGTCTTCTTATGATTAGTGAGAATGTAAAATTGGCTCGTGAATATGCATTGCTGGGAAACTAT
GACTCTGCGATGGTCTATTATCAGGGAGTTCTTGACCAAATGAACAAGTATCTGTACTCAGTCAAAGATA
CATACCTCCAGCAGAAATGGCAACAGGATTGGCAGGAAATAAATGTGGAAGCTAAACATGTTAAAGATAT
CATGAAAACACTAGAGAGCTTTAAACTGGACTGAGGATCCGAATTCGAGCTCCGTCGACAAGCTTGCGGC
CGCACTCGAGCACCACCACCACCACCACTGAGATCCGGCTGCTAACAAAGCCCGAAAGGAAGCTGAGTTG
GCTGCTGCCACCGCTGAGCAATAACTAGCATAACCCCTTGGGGCCTCTAAACGGGTCTTGAGGGGTTTTT
TGCTGAAAGGAGGAACTATATCCGGAT
